>Addgene plasmid #43272 | II-ATCC | depositor partial sequence | sequence record 58537 | II-ATCC sequence 426 bps
CGTCTCGCTTAACCCCAGAGCAGGTCGTGGCAATCGCCTCCAACATTGGCGGGAAACAGGCACTCGAGAC
TGTCCAGCGCCTGCTTCCCGTGCTGTGCCAAGCGCACGGACTCACCCCAGAGCAGGTCGTGGCCATTGCC
TCGAATGGAGGGGGCAAACAGGCGTTGGAAACCGTACAACGATTGCTGCCGGTGCTGTGCCAAGCGCACG
GCCTCACCCCAGAGCAGGTCGTGGCGATCGCAAGCCACGACGGAGGAAAGCAAGCCTTGGAAACAGTACA
GAGGCTGTTGCCTGTGCTGTGCCAAGCGCACGGATTAACCCCAGAGCAGGTCGTGGCGATCGCAAGCCAC
GACGGAGGAAAGCAAGCCTTGGAAACAGTACAGAGGCTGTTGCCTGTGCTGTGCCAAGCGCACGGGCTCA
GAGACG
