>Addgene plasmid #43272 | II-ATCC | addgene partial sequence | sequence record 60611 | M13-F20 5'-TGTAAAACGACGGCCAGT-3'
CCCTCTAGATGCATGCTCGAGCGGCCGCCAGTGTGATGGATATCTGCAGAATTCGCCCTTAGTATCTTTC
CTGTGCCCACGTCTCTGAGCCCGTGCGCTTGGCACAGCACAGGCAACAGCCTCTGTACTGTTTCCAAGGC
TTGCTTTCCTCCGTCGTGGCTTGCGATCGCCACGACCTGCTCTGGGGTTAATCCGTGCGCTTGGCACAGC
ACAGGCAACAGCCTCTGTACTGTTTCCAAGGCTTGCTTTCCTCCGTCGTGGCTTGCGATCGCCACGACCT
GCTCTGGGGTGAGGCCGTGCGCTTGGCACAGCACCGGCAGCAATCGTTGTACGGTTTCCAACGCCTGTTT
GCCCCCTCCATTCGAGGCAATGGCCACGACCTGCTCTGGGGTGAGTCCGTGCGCTTGGCACAGCACGGGA
AGCAGGCGCTGGACAGTCTCGAGTGCCTGTTTCCCGCCAATGTTGGAGGCGATTGCCACGACCTGCTCTG
GGGTTAAGCGAGACGCGCTAGGACGGCATCTATATAAGGGCGAATTCCAGCACACTGGCGGCCGTTACTA
GTGGATCCGAGCTCGGTACCAAGCTTGGCGTAATCATGGTCATAGCTGTTTCCTGTGTGAAATTGTTATC
CGCTCACAATTCCACACAACATACGAGCCGGAAGCATAAAGTGTAAAGCCTGGGGTGCCTAATGAGTGAG
CTAACTCACATTAATTGCGTTGCGCTCACTGCCCGCTTTCCAGTCGGGAAACCTGTCGTGCCAGCTGCAT
TAATGAATCGGCCAACGCGCGGGGAGAGGCGGTTTGCGTATTGGGCGCTCTTCCGCTTCCTCGCTCACTG
ACTCGCTGCGCTCGGTCGTTCGGCTGCGGCGAGCGGTATC
