[The description below was written by a language model from this plasmid's Addgene catalogue record.]
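Description:
II-ATCC is a bacterial cloning plasmid built on the commercial pCRII-TOPO backbone (about 4 kb without insert), carrying a 426 bp synthetic insert introduced by TOPO cloning. It is a high-copy plasmid maintained in E. coli, and the record lists both ampicillin and kanamycin resistance, consistent with the dual-marker design of this backbone. No feature table is provided, so the origin of replication and other backbone elements are not itemised. pCRII-TOPO vectors generally carry a pUC-type origin, an f1 origin and a lacZα cloning region flanked by phage promoters and universal primer sites. This fits the T7 and M13 reverse sequencing primers recorded for reading across the insert.

The record does not describe the insert beyond its name, synthetic origin and size. The associated publication reports a TALEN genome-editing system for generating human stem cell-based disease models. In that context the name suggests a pre-assembled block of TAL effector repeats that recognises the four-base sequence ATCC and is intended for the second position ("II") in a modular array. A 426 bp insert is roughly consistent with four repeat units of about 34 amino acids each plus short flanking sequence, but this interpretation is inferred, not stated in the catalogue fields. There is no indication of a promoter driving the insert, a tag or a reporter, and the vector type is cloning rather than expression. The plasmid therefore most likely serves as a storage and source module in a library, from which the fragment is excised or amplified and combined with other modules to build full-length TALEN DNA-binding domains in a separate destination vector.
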