Addgene plasmid #43272: II-ATCC
Depositing lab: Chad Cowan & Kiran Musunuru. Depositing organization: Harvard University. Publication: A TALEN Genome-Editing System for Generating Human Stem Cell-Based Disease Models. Ding Q, Lee YK, Schaefer EA, Peters DT, Veres A, Kim K, Kuperwasser N, Motola DL, Meissner TB, Hendriks WT, Trevisan M, Gupta RM, Moisan A, Banks E, Friesen M, Schinzel RT, Xia F, Tang A, Xia Y, Figueroa E, Wann A, Ahfeldt T, Daheron L, Zhang F, Rubin LL, Peng LF, Chung RT, Musunuru K, Cowan CA. Cell Stem Cell. 2012 Dec 12. pii: S1934-5909(12)00645-5. doi: 10.1016/j.stem.2012.11.011. PubMed 23246482.
Backbone
  Vector backbone: pCRII-TOPO
  Backbone manufacturer: Invitrogen
  Backbone size w/o insert (bp): 3973
  Vector type: Bacterial Cloning
Growth in bacteria
  Bacterial resistance: Ampicillin and Kanamycin, 100 & 50 μg/mL
  Growth temperature: 37°C
  Growth strain: Top10
  Copy number: High Copy
Gene/Insert
  Gene/Insert name: II-ATCC
  Species: Synthetic
  Insert size (bp): 426
  Cloning method: TOPO Cloning
  Sequencing primers: 5′ T7; 3′ M13-rev
Terms and licenses: Academic/Nonprofit Terms; Industry Terms: Not Available to Industry
How to cite: II-ATCC was a gift from Chad Cowan & Kiran Musunuru (Addgene plasmid # 43272 ; http://n2t.net/addgene:43272 ; RRID:Addgene_43272)
